Addgene plasmid #169019: pCDNA3.1-PPARA
Purpose: Expression of PPARA driven by CMV promoter
Depositing lab: Claes Wadelius. Depositing organization: Uppsala University. Publication: Multifaceted regulation of hepatic lipid metabolism by YY1. Pan G, Diamanti K, Cavalli M, Lara Gutierrez A, Komorowski J, Wadelius C. Life Sci Alliance. 2021 Jun 7;4(7). pii: 4/7/e202000928. doi: 10.26508/lsa.202000928. Print 2021 Jul. PubMed 34099540.
Backbone
  Vector backbone: pCDNA3.1
  Backbone manufacturer: Invitrogen
  Backbone size w/o insert (bp): 5428
  Total vector size (bp): 6809
  Vector type: Mammalian Expression
  Selectable markers: Neomycin (select with G418)
Growth in bacteria
  Bacterial resistance: Ampicillin, 100 μg/mL
  Growth temperature: 37°C
  Growth strain: DH5alpha
  Copy number: High Copy
Gene/Insert
  Gene/Insert name: human ppara
  Species: H. sapiens (human)
  Insert size (bp): 1420
  Entrez Gene: PPARA (a.k.a. NR1C1, PPAR, PPAR-alpha, PPARalpha, hPPAR)
  Promoter: CMV
  Cloning method: Unknown
  Sequencing primers: 5′ CGCAAATGGGCGGTAGGCGTG; 3′ TAGAAGGCACAGTCGAGG
Terms and licenses: Academic/Nonprofit Terms; Industry Terms: Not Available to Industry
How to cite: pCDNA3.1-PPARA was a gift from Claes Wadelius (Addgene plasmid # 169019 ; http://n2t.net/addgene:169019 ; RRID:Addgene_169019)
