[The description below was written by a language model from this plasmid's Addgene catalogue record and pLannotate feature annotations shown in this document.]
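Description:
pCDNA3.1-PPARA is a mammalian expression plasmid built on the Invitrogen pcDNA3.1 backbone and carrying the human PPARA coding sequence. The full construct is about 6.8 kb, with an insert of roughly 1.4 kb. In E. coli it is maintained at high copy through a ColE1/pUC-type origin and selected with ampicillin via the β-lactamase gene and its own promoter. An f1 phage origin is also present, a standard backbone element that permits single-stranded DNA production.

The expression cassette consists of the human cytomegalovirus immediate-early enhancer and promoter, followed by a T7 promoter, the PPARA open reading frame, and the bovine growth hormone polyadenylation signal. The T7 promoter sits just upstream of the insert and could support in vitro transcription. No epitope tag or reporter fusion is annotated, so the protein appears to be expressed in untagged form. PPARA (also called NR1C1 or PPAR-alpha) is a ligand-activated nuclear receptor transcription factor that regulates lipid metabolism, including peroxisomal fatty acid β-oxidation. A separate cassette places the neomycin phosphotransferase gene under the SV40 enhancer/early promoter with an SV40 polyadenylation signal, allowing G418 selection of stably transfected mammalian cells. The short hits called as HIV-1 LTR, ble, lacI, bom and an extra SV40 promoter piece are only fragments. They most likely reflect residual backbone sequence or annotation similarity rather than functional parts.

The plasmid is intended for CMV-driven overexpression of human PPARA in transfected mammalian cells, and the associated work concerns regulation of hepatic lipid metabolism. The cloning method is not recorded.
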