Features (pLannotate 1.2.2; 20 found; start..end, strand, type, name):
      1..380     +  enhancer       CMV enhancer: human cytomegalovirus immediate early enhancer
    381..584     +  promoter       CMV promoter: human cytomegalovirus (CMV) immediate early promoter
    580..613     +  LTR            5' LTR (truncated) (fragment): truncated 5' long terminal repeat (LTR) from HIV-1
    629..647     +  promoter       T7 promoter: promoter for bacteriophage T7 RNA polymerase
    695..2098    +  CDS            PPARA: PPARA_HUMAN - Also known as NR1C1, PPAR. Experimental evidence at protein level: Swiss-Prot protein existence level 1. Ligand-activated transcription factor. Key regulator of lipid metabolism. Activated by the endogenous ligand 1-palmitoyl-2-oleoyl-sn- glycerol-3-phosphocholine (16:0/18:1-GPC). Activated by oleylethanolamide, a naturally occurring lipid that regulates satiety. Receptor for peroxisome proliferators such as hypolipidemic drugs and fatty acids. Regulates the peroxisomal beta-oxidation pathway of fatty acids. Functions as transcription activator for the ACOX1 and P450 genes. Trans
   2175..2399    +  polyA_signal   bGH poly(A) signal: bovine growth hormone polyadenylation signal
   2403..2424    +  promoter       SV40 promoter (fragment): SV40 enhancer and early promoter
   2445..2873    +  rep_origin     f1 ori (sequence partly withheld): f1 bacteriophage origin of replication; arrow indicates direction of (+) strand synthesis
   2887..3216    +  promoter       SV40 promoter: SV40 enhancer and early promoter
   3283..4074    +  CDS            neo: KKA2_KLEPN - Also known as kan, nptII. Experimental evidence at protein level: Swiss-Prot protein existence level 1. Resistance to kanamycin, neomycin, paromomycin, ribostamycin, butirosin and gentamicin B. From Klebsiella pneumoniae.
   4098..4256    +  CDS            ble (fragment): BLE_KLEPN - Experimental evidence at protein level: Swiss-Prot protein existence level 1. Binding protein with a strong affinity to the bleomycin family of antibiotics. Binds to CL990; an antimitotic-antibiotic compound. From Klebsiella pneumoniae.
   4251..4372    +  polyA_signal   SV40 poly(A) signal: SV40 polyadenylation signal
   4445..4461    -  protein_bind   lac operator: The lac repressor binds to the lac operator to inhibit transcription in E. coli. This inhibition can be relieved by adding lactose or isopropyl-β-D-thiogalactopyranoside (IPTG). lac repressor encoded by lacI
   4469..4499    -  promoter       lac promoter: promoter for the E. coli lac operon
   4514..4535    -  protein_bind   CAP binding site: CAP binding activates transcription in the presence of cAMP. E. coli catabolite activator protein
   4548..4640    -  CDS            lacI (fragment): lac repressor; lacI; The lac repressor binds to the lac operator to inhibit transcription in E. coli. This inhibition can be relieved by adding lactose or isopropyl-β-D-thiogalactopyranoside (IPTG).
   4823..5411    -  rep_origin     ori: high-copy-number ColE1/pMB1/pBR322/pUC origin of replication
   5582..6442    -  CDS            AmpR: β-lactamase; bla; confers resistance to ampicillin, carbenicillin, and related antibiotics
   6443..6547    -  promoter       AmpR promoter: bla
   6606..6658    -  misc_feature   bom (fragment): basis of mobility region from pBR322
>Addgene plasmid #169019 | pCDNA3.1-PPARA | addgene full sequence | sequence record 332094 | Addgene NGS Result
GACATTGATTATTGACTAGTTATTAATAGTAATCAATTACGGGGTCATTAGTTCATAGCCCATATATGGA
GTTCCGCGTTACATAACTTACGGTAAATGGCCCGCCTGGCTGACCGCCCAACGACCCCCGCCCATTGACG
TCAATAATGACGTATGTTCCCATAGTAACGCCAATAGGGACTTTCCATTGACGTCAATGGGTGGAGTATT
TACGGTAAACTGCCCACTTGGCAGTACATCAAGTGTATCATATGCCAAGTACGCCCCCTATTGACGTCAA
TGACGGTAAATGGCCCGCCTGGCATTATGCCCAGTACATGACCTTATGGGACTTTCCTACTTGGCAGTAC
ATCTACGTATTAGTCATCGCTATTACCATGGTGATGCGGTTTTGGCAGTACATCAATGGGCGTGGATAGC
GGTTTGACTCACGGGGATTTCCAAGTCTCCACCCCATTGACGTCAATGGGAGTTTGTTTTGGCACCAAAA
TCAACGGGACTTTCCAAAATGTCGTAACAACTCCGCCCCATTGACGCAAATGGGCGGTAGGCGTGTACGG
TGGGAGGTCTATATAAGCAGAGCTCTCTGGCTAACTAGAGAACCCACTGCTTACTGGCTTATCGAAATTA
ATACGACTCACTATAGGGAGACCCAAGCTGGCTAGCGTTTAAACTTAAGCTTGGTACCGTCGCGATGGTG
GACACGGAAAGCCCACTCTGCCCCCTCTCCCCACTCGAGGCCGGCGATCTAGAGAGCCCGTTATCTGAAG
AGTTCCTGCAAGAAATGGGAAACATCCAAGAGATTTCGCAATCCATCGGCGAGGATAGTTCTGGAAGCTT
TGGCTTTACGGAATACCAGTATTTAGGAAGCTGTCCTGGCTCAGATGGCTCGGTCATCACGGACACGCTT
TCACCAGCTTCGAGCCCCTCCTCGGTGACTTATCCTGTGGTCCCCGGCAGCGTGGACGAGTCTCCCAGTG
GAGCATTGAACATCGAATGTAGAATCTGCGGGGACAAGGCCTCAGGCTATCATTACGGAGTCCACGCGTG
TGAAGGCTGCAAGGGCTTCTTTCGGCGAACGATTCGACTCAAGCTGGTGTATGACAAGTGCGACCGCAGC
TGCAAGATCCAGAAAAAGAACAGAAACAAATGCCAGTATTGTCGATTTCACAAGTGCCTTTCTGTCGGGA
TGTCACACAACGCGATTCGTTTTGGACGAATGCCAAGATCTGAGAAAGCAAAACTGAAAGCAGAAATTCT
TACCTGTGAACATGACATAGAAGATTCTGAAACTGCAGATCTCAAATCTCTGGCCAAGAGAATCTACGAG
GCCTACTTGAAGAACTTCAACATGAACAAGGTCAAAGCCCGGGTCATCCTCTCAGGAAAGGCCAGTAACA
ATCCACCTTTTGTCATACATGATATGGAGACACTGTGTATGGCTGAGAAGACGCTGGTGGCCAAGCTGGT
GGCCAATGGCATCCAGAACAAGGAGGCGGAGGTCCGCATCTTTCACTGCTGCCAGTGCACGTCAGTGGAG
ACCGTCACGGAGCTCACGGAATTCGCCAAGGCCATCCCAGGCTTCGCAAACTTGGACCTGAACGATCAAG
TGACATTGCTAAAATACGGAGTTTATGAGGCCATATTCGCCATGCTGTCTTCTGTGATGAACAAAGACGG
GATGCTGGTAGCGTATGGAAATGGGTTTATAACTCGTGAATTCCTAAAAAGCCTAAGGAAACCGTTCTGT
GATATCATGGAACCCAAGTTTGATTTTGCCATGAAGTTCAATGCACTGGAACTGGATGACAGTGATATCT
CCCTTTTTGTGGCTGCTATCATTTGCTGTGGAGATCGTCCTGGCCTTCTAAACGTAGGACACATTGAAAA
AATGCAGGAGGGTATTGTACATGTGCTCAGACTCCACCTGCAGAGCAACCACCCGGACGATATCTTTCTC
TTCCCAAAACTTCTTCAAAAAATGGCAGACCTCCGGCAGCTGGTGACGGAGCATGCGCAGCTGGTGCAGA
TCATCAAGAAGACGGAGTCGGATGCTGCGCTGCACCCGCTACTGCAGGAGATCTACAGGGACATGTACTG
AGTTCCTTGATATCCAGCACAGTGGCGGCCGCTCGAGTCTAGAGGGCCCGTTTAAACCCGCTGATCAGCC
TCGACTGTGCCTTCTAGTTGCCAGCCATCTGTTGTTTGCCCCTCCCCCGTGCCTTCCTTGACCCTGGAAG
GTGCCACTCCCACTGTCCTTTCCTAATAAAATGAGGAAATTGCATCGCATTGTCTGAGTAGGTGTCATTC
TATTCTGGGGGGTGGGGTGGGGCAGGACAGCAAGGGGGAGGATTGGGAAGACAATAGCAGGCATGCTGGG
GATGCGGTGGGCTCTATGGCTTCTGAGGCGGAAAGAACCAGCTGGGGCTCTAGGGGGTATCCCC
[124 nt withheld, positions 2445-2568]
C
[91 nt withheld, positions 2570-2660]
A
[49 nt withheld, positions 2662-2710]
CCTTTGACGTTGGAGTCCACGTTCTTT
[37 nt withheld, positions 2738-2774]
ACCCTATCTCGGTCTATTCTTTTGATTTATAAGGGATTTTGCCGATTTCGGCCTATTGGTTAAAAAATGA
GCTGATTTAACAAAAATTTAACGCGAATTAATTCTGTGGAATGTGTGTCAGTTAGGGTGTGGAAAGTCCC
CAGGCTCCCCAGCAGGCAGAAGTATGCAAAGCATGCATCTCAATTAGTCAGCAACCAGGTGTGGAAAGTC
CCCAGGCTCCCCAGCAGGCAGAAGTATGCAAAGCATGCATCTCAATTAGTCAGCAACCATAGTCCCGCCC
CTAACTCCGCCCATCCCGCCCCTAACTCCGCCCAGTTCCGCCCATTCTCCGCCCCATGGCTGACTAATTT
TTTTTATTTATGCAGAGGCCGAGGCCGCCTCTGCCTCTGAGCTATTCCAGAAGTAGTGAGGAGGCTTTTT
TGGAGGCCTAGGCTTTTGCAAAAAGCTCCCGGGAGCTTGTATATCCATTTTCGGATCTGATCAAGAGACA
GGATGAGGATCGTTTCGCATGATTGAACAAGATGGATTGCACGCAGGTTCTCCGGCCGCTTGGGTGGAGA
GGCTATTCGGCTATGACTGGGCACAACAGACAATCGGCTGCTCTGATGCCGCCGTGTTCCGGCTGTCAGC
GCAGGGGCGCCCGGTTCTTTTTGTCAAGACCGACCTGTCCGGTGCCCTGAATGAACTGCAGGACGAGGCA
GCGCGGCTATCGTGGCTGGCCACGACGGGCGTTCCTTGCGCAGCTGTGCTCGACGTTGTCACTGAAGCGG
GAAGGGACTGGCTGCTATTGGGCGAAGTGCCGGGGCAGGATCTCCTGTCATCTCACCTTGCTCCTGCCGA
GAAAGTATCCATCATGGCTGATGCAATGCGGCGGCTGCATACGCTTGATCCGGCTACCTGCCCATTCGAC
CACCAAGCGAAACATCGCATCGAGCGAGCACGTACTCGGATGGAAGCCGGTCTTGTCGATCAGGATGATC
TGGACGAAGAGCATCAGGGGCTCGCGCCAGCCGAACTGTTCGCCAGGCTCAAGGCGCGCATGCCCGACGG
CGAGGATCTCGTCGTGACCCATGGCGATGCCTGCTTGCCGAATATCATGGTGGAAAATGGCCGCTTTTCT
GGATTCATCGACTGTGGCCGGCTGGGTGTGGCGGACCGCTATCAGGACATAGCGTTGGCTACCCGTGATA
TTGCTGAAGAGCTTGGCGGCGAATGGGCTGACCGCTTCCTCGTGCTTTACGGTATCGCCGCTCCCGATTC
GCAGCGCATCGCCTTCTATCGCCTTCTTGACGAGTTCTTCTGAGCGGGACTCTGGGGTTCGAAATGACCG
ACCAAGCGACGCCCAACCTGCCATCACGAGATTTCGATTCCACCGCCGCCTTCTATGAAAGGTTGGGCTT
CGGAATCGTTTTCCGGGACGCCGGCTGGATGATCCTCCAGCGCGGGGATCTCATGCTGGAGTTCTTCGCC
CACCCCAACTTGTTTATTGCAGCTTATAATGGTTACAAATAAAGCAATAGCATCACAAATTTCACAAATA
AAGCATTTTTTTCACTGCATTCTAGTTGTGGTTTGTCCAAACTCATCAATGTATCTTATCATGTCTGTAT
ACCGTCGACCTCTAGCTAGAGCTTGGCGTAATCATGGTCATAGCTGTTTCCTGTGTGAAATTGTTATCCG
CTCACAATTCCACACAACATACGAGCCGGAAGCATAAAGTGTAAAGCCTGGGGTGCCTAATGAGTGAGCT
AACTCACATTAATTGCGTTGCGCTCACTGCCCGCTTTCCAGTCGGGAAACCTGTCGTGCCAGCTGCATTA
ATGAATCGGCCAACGCGCGGGGAGAGGCGGTTTGCGTATTGGGCGCTCTTCCGCTTCCTCGCTCACTGAC
TCGCTGCGCTCGGTCGTTCGGCTGCGGCGAGCGGTATCAGCTCACTCAAAGGCGGTAATACGGTTATCCA
CAGAATCAGGGGATAACGCAGGAAAGAACATGTGAGCAAAAGGCCAGCAAAAGGCCAGGAACCGTAAAAA
GGCCGCGTTGCTGGCGTTTTTCCATAGGCTCCGCCCCCCTGACGAGCATCACAAAAATCGACGCTCAAGT
CAGAGGTGGCGAAACCCGACAGGACTATAAAGATACCAGGCGTTTCCCCCTGGAAGCTCCCTCGTGCGCT
CTCCTGTTCCGACCCTGCCGCTTACCGGATACCTGTCCGCCTTTCTCCCTTCGGGAAGCGTGGCGCTTTC
TCATAGCTCACGCTGTAGGTATCTCAGTTCGGTGTAGGTCGTTCGCTCCAAGCTGGGCTGTGTGCACGAA
CCCCCCGTTCAGCCCGACCGCTGCGCCTTATCCGGTAACTATCGTCTTGAGTCCAACCCGGTAAGACACG
ACTTATCGCCACTGGCAGCAGCCACTGGTAACAGGATTAGCAGAGCGAGGTATGTAGGCGGTGCTACAGA
GTTCTTGAAGTGGTGGCCTAACTACGGCTACACTAGAAGAACAGTATTTGGTATCTGCGCTCTGCTGAAG
CCAGTTACCTTCGGAAAAAGAGTTGGTAGCTCTTGATCCGGCAAACAAACCACCGCTGGTAGCGGTGGTT
TTTTTGTTTGCAAGCAGCAGATTACGCGCAGAAAAAAAGGATCTCAAGAAGATCCTTTGATCTTTTCTAC
GGGGTCTGACGCTCAGTGGAACGAAAACTCACGTTAAGGGATTTTGGTCATGAGATTATCAAAAAGGATC
TTCACCTAGATCCTTTTAAATTAAAAATGAAGTTTTAAATCAATCTAAAGTATATATGAGTAAACTTGGT
CTGACAGTTACCAATGCTTAATCAGTGAGGCACCTATCTCAGCGATCTGTCTATTTCGTTCATCCATAGT
TGCCTGACTCCCCGTCGTGTAGATAACTACGATACGGGAGGGCTTACCATCTGGCCCCAGTGCTGCAATG
ATACCGCGAGACCCACGCTCACCGGCTCCAGATTTATCAGCAATAAACCAGCCAGCCGGAAGGGCCGAGC
GCAGAAGTGGTCCTGCAACTTTATCCGCCTCCATCCAGTCTATTAATTGTTGCCGGGAAGCTAGAGTAAG
TAGTTCGCCAGTTAATAGTTTGCGCAACGTTGTTGCCATTGCTACAGGCATCGTGGTGTCACGCTCGTCG
TTTGGTATGGCTTCATTCAGCTCCGGTTCCCAACGATCAAGGCGAGTTACATGATCCCCCATGTTGTGCA
AAAAAGCGGTTAGCTCCTTCGGTCCTCCGATCGTTGTCAGAAGTAAGTTGGCCGCAGTGTTATCACTCAT
GGTTATGGCAGCACTGCATAATTCTCTTACTGTCATGCCATCCGTAAGATGCTTTTCTGTGACTGGTGAG
TACTCAACCAAGTCATTCTGAGAATAGTGTATGCGGCGACCGAGTTGCTCTTGCCCGGCGTCAATACGGG
ATAATACCGCGCCACATAGCAGAACTTTAAAAGTGCTCATCATTGGAAAACGTTCTTCGGGGCGAAAACT
CTCAAGGATCTTACCGCTGTTGAGATCCAGTTCGATGTAACCCACTCGTGCACCCAACTGATCTTCAGCA
TCTTTTACTTTCACCAGCGTTTCTGGGTGAGCAAAAACAGGAAGGCAAAATGCCGCAAAAAAGGGAATAA
GGGCGACACGGAAATGTTGAATACTCATACTCTTCCTTTTTCAATATTATTGAAGCATTTATCAGGGTTA
TTGTCTCATGAGCGGATACATATTTGAATGTATTTAGAAAAATAAACAAATAGGGGTTCCGCGCACATTT
CCCCGAAAAGTGCCACCTGACGTCGACGGATCGGGAGATCTCCCGATCCCCTATGGTGCACTCTCAGTAC
AATCTGCTCTGATGCCGCATAGTTAAGCCAGTATCTGCTCCCTGCTTGTGTGTTGGAGGTCGCTGAGTAG
TGCGCGAGCAAAATTTAAGCTACAACAAGGCAAGGCTTGACCGACAATTGCATGAAGAATCTGCTTAGGG
TTAGGCGTTTTGCGCTGCTTCGCGATGTACGGGCCAGATATACGCGTT
